Addgene plasmid #32628: pRRL.EF1a.HA.NLS.Sce(opt).T2A.BFP
Depositing lab: Andrew Scharenberg. Depositing organization: University of Washington. Publication: Tracking genome engineering outcome at individual DNA breakpoints. Certo MT, Ryu BY, Annis JE, Garibov M, Jarjour J, Rawlings DJ, Scharenberg AM. Nat Methods. 2011 Jul 10;8(8):671-6. doi: 10.1038/nmeth.1648. PubMed 21743461.
Backbone
  Vector backbone: pRRL
  Vector type: Lentiviral
Growth in bacteria
  Bacterial resistance: Ampicillin, 100 μg/mL
  Growth temperature: 37°C
  Growth strain: Stbl3
  Copy number: Unknown
Gene/Insert
  Gene/Insert name: Sce
  Cloning method: Restriction Enzyme; 5′ cloning site unknown (unknown if destroyed); 3′ cloning site unknown (unknown if destroyed)
  Sequencing primers: 5′ unknown
Terms and licenses: Academic/Nonprofit Terms; Industry Terms: Not Available to Industry
How to cite: pRRL.EF1a.HA.NLS.Sce(opt).T2A.BFP was a gift from Andrew Scharenberg (Addgene plasmid # 32628 ; http://n2t.net/addgene:32628 ; RRID:Addgene_32628)
