[The description below was written by a language model from this plasmid's Addgene catalogue record and pLannotate feature annotations shown in this document.]
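Description:
pRRL.EF1a.HA.NLS.Sce(opt).T2A.BFP is a 7.9 kb third-generation, self-inactivating HIV-1 lentiviral transfer vector built on the pRRL backbone. It delivers the yeast homing endonuclease I-SceI together with a blue fluorescent marker. In bacteria it is maintained through a high-copy ColE1/pUC origin and selected with ampicillin (AmpR/β-lactamase). An f1 origin, an SV40 origin, and remnants of a lac/T7/T3 cloning region are also present in the backbone.

The viral genome is transcribed from a chimeric RSV promoter fused to a truncated 5' LTR, which makes transcription of the genomic RNA in packaging cells Tat-independent. It carries the Ψ packaging signal with a short gag fragment, the RRE for Rev-dependent nuclear export, and the cPPT/CTS, which improves transduction. The ΔU3 3' LTR inactivates LTR promoter activity after integration and is followed by an SV40 polyadenylation signal.

Expression of the payload is driven internally by the EF-1α core promoter. The annotated open reading frames are I-SceI, which makes a double-strand break at its 18 bp recognition site, and TagBFP. According to the construct name, the nuclease is codon-optimised and carries an N-terminal HA epitope tag and a nuclear localisation signal. The name also indicates a T2A self-cleaving peptide linking it to BFP, although these short elements are not individually annotated in the feature table. The T2A arrangement yields both proteins from one transcript, so blue fluorescence marks nuclease-expressing cells. A WPRE downstream enhances transcript expression.

The associated publication concerns tracking genome engineering outcomes at individual DNA breakpoints. This is consistent with using the vector to induce site-specific breaks at I-SceI target sites in transduced reporter cells.
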