Features (pLannotate 1.2.2; 26 found; start..end, strand, type, name):
      8..234     +  promoter       RSV promoter: Rous sarcoma virus enhancer/promoter
    235..415     +  LTR            5' LTR (truncated): truncated 5' long terminal repeat (LTR) from HIV-1
    462..587     +  misc_feature   HIV-1 Ψ: packaging signal of human immunodeficiency virus type 1
    571..934     +  CDS            HIV-1 gag (fragment): gag protein from human immunodeficiency virus 1; gag
   1080..1313    +  misc_feature   RRE: The Rev response element (RRE) of HIV-1 allows for Rev-dependent mRNA export from the nucleus to the cytoplasm.
   1690..1790    +  CDS            Rev (fragment): human immunodeficiency virus 1 (HIV-1) Rev protein; rev; enhances nuclear export of unspliced and incompletely spliced viral mRNAs
   1809..1926    +  misc_feature   cPPT/CTS: central polypurine tract and central termination sequence of HIV-1
   1988..2199    +  promoter       EF-1α core promoter: core promoter for human elongation factor EF-1α
   2280..2981    +  CDS            SCEI (sequence partly withheld): SCE1_YEAST - Also known as OMEGA, SECY. Experimental evidence at protein level: Swiss-Prot protein existence level 1. Mitochondrial DNA endonuclease involved in intron homing. It introduces a specific double-strand break in the DNA of the 21S rRNA gene and thus mediates the insertion of an intron, containing its own coding sequence (group I intron), into an intronless gene. Specifically recognizes and cleaves the sequence 5'-TAGGGATAACAGGGTAAT-3'. From Saccharomyces cerevisiae (strain ATCC 204508 / S288c) (Baker's yeast).
   3054..3752    +  CDS            TagBFP: TagBFP is a basic (constitutively fluorescent) blue fluorescent protein published in 2008, derived from Entacmaea quadricolor. It is reported to be a very rapidly-maturing monomer with very low acid sensitivity.
   3769..4357    +  misc_feature   WPRE: woodchuck hepatitis virus posttranscriptional regulatory element
   4374..4442    +  CDS            nef (fragment): NEF_HV1Z2 - Experimental evidence at protein level: Swiss-Prot protein existence level 1. Extracellular Nef protein targets CD4(+) T-lymphocytes for apoptosis by interacting with CXCR4 surface receptors. From Human immunodeficiency virus type 1 group M subtype D (isolate Z2/CDC-Z34) (HIV-1).
   4444..4677    +  LTR            3' LTR (ΔU3): self-inactivating 3' long terminal repeat (LTR) from HIV-1
   4749..4870    +  polyA_signal   SV40 poly(A) signal: SV40 polyadenylation signal
   4910..5045    +  rep_origin     SV40 ori: SV40 origin of replication
   5066..5084    -  promoter       T7 promoter: promoter for bacteriophage T7 RNA polymerase
   5092..5247    +  CDS            lacZα (fragment): LacZα fragment of β-galactosidase; lacZ fragment
   5252..5680    +  rep_origin     f1 ori (sequence partly withheld): f1 bacteriophage origin of replication; arrow indicates direction of (+) strand synthesis
   5733..5837    +  promoter       AmpR promoter: bla
   5838..6698    +  CDS            AmpR: β-lactamase; bla; confers resistance to ampicillin, carbenicillin, and related antibiotics
   6869..7457    +  rep_origin     ori: high-copy-number ColE1/pMB1/pBR322/pUC origin of replication
   7640..7732    +  CDS            lacI (fragment): lac repressor; lacI; The lac repressor binds to the lac operator to inhibit transcription in E. coli. This inhibition can be relieved by adding lactose or isopropyl-β-D-thiogalactopyranoside (IPTG).
   7745..7766    +  protein_bind   CAP binding site: CAP binding activates transcription in the presence of cAMP. E. coli catabolite activator protein
   7781..7811    +  promoter       lac promoter: promoter for the E. coli lac operon
   7819..7835    +  protein_bind   lac operator: The lac repressor binds to the lac operator to inhibit transcription in E. coli. This inhibition can be relieved by adding lactose or isopropyl-β-D-thiogalactopyranoside (IPTG). lac repressor encoded by lacI
   7880..7898    +  promoter       T3 promoter: promoter for bacteriophage T3 RNA polymerase
>Addgene plasmid #32628 | pRRL.EF1a.HA.NLS.Sce(opt).T2A.BFP | addgene full sequence | sequence record 271054 | Addgene NGS Result
AGCTTAATGTAGTCTTATGCAATACTCTTGTAGTCTTGCAACATGGTAACGATGAGTTAGCAACATGCCT
TACAAGGAGAGAAAAAGCACCGTGCATGCCGATTGGTGGAAGTAAGGTGGTACGATCGTGCCTTATTAGG
AAGGCAACAGACGGGTCTGACATGGATTGGACGAACCACTGAATTGCCGCATTGCAGAGATATTGTATTT
AAGTGCCTAGCTCGATACATAAACGGGTCTCTCTGGTTAGACCAGATCTGAGCCTGGGAGCTCTCTGGCT
AACTAGGGAACCCACTGCTTAAGCCTCAATAAAGCTTGCCTTGAGTGCTTCAAGTAGTGTGTGCCCGTCT
GTTGTGTGACTCTGGTAACTAGAGATCCCTCAGACCCTTTTAGTCAGTGTGGAAAATCTCTAGCAGTGGC
GCCCGAACAGGGACTTGAAAGCGAAAGGGAAACCAGAGGAGCTCTCTCGACGCAGGACTCGGCTTGCTGA
AGCGCGCACGGCAAGAGGCGAGGGGCGGCGACTGGTGAGTACGCCAAAAATTTTGACTAGCGGAGGCTAG
AAGGAGAGAGATGGGTGCGAGAGCGTCAGTATTAAGCGGGGGAGAATTAGATCGCGATGGGAAAAAATTC
GGTTAAGGCCAGGGGGAAAGAAAAAATATAAATTAAAACATATAGTATGGGCAAGCAGGGAGCTAGAACG
ATTCGCAGTTAATCCTGGCCTGTTAGAAACATCAGAAGGCTGTAGACAAATACTGGGACAGCTACAACCA
TCCCTTCAGACAGGATCAGAAGAACTTAGATCATTATATAATACAGTAGCAACCCTCTATTGTGTGCATC
AAAGGATAGAGATAAAAGACACCAAGGAAGCTTTAGACAAGATAGAGGAAGAGCAAAACAAAAGTAAGAC
CACCGCACAGCAAGCGGCCGCTGATCTTCAGACCTGGAGGAGGAGATATGAGGGACAATTGGAGAAGTGA
ATTATATAAATATAAAGTAGTAAAAATTGAACCATTAGGAGTAGCACCCACCAAGGCAAAGAGAAGAGTG
GTGCAGAGAGAAAAAAGAGCAGTGGGAATAGGAGCTTTGTTCCTTGGGTTCTTGGGAGCAGCAGGAAGCA
CTATGGGCGCAGCGTCAATGACGCTGACGGTACAGGCCAGACAATTATTGTCTGGTATAGTGCAGCAGCA
GAACAATTTGCTGAGGGCTATTGAGGCGCAACAGCATCTGTTGCAACTCACAGTCTGGGGCATCAAGCAG
CTCCAGGCAAGAATCCTGGCTGTGGAAAGATACCTAAAGGATCAACAGCTCCTGGGGATTTGGGGTTGCT
CTGGAAAACTCATTTGCACCACTGCTGTGCCTTGGAATGCTAGTTGGAGTAATAAATCTCTGGAACAGAT
TTGGAATCACACGACCTGGATGGAGTGGGACAGAGAAATTAACAATTACACAAGCTTAATACACTCCTTA
ATTGAAGAATCGCAAAACCAGCAAGAAAAGAATGAACAAGAATTATTGGAATTAGATAAATGGGCAAGTT
TGTGGAATTGGTTTAACATAACAAATTGGCTGTGGTATATAAAATTATTCATAATGATAGTAGGAGGCTT
GGTAGGTTTAAGAATAGTTTTTGCTGTACTTTCTATAGTGAATAGAGTTAGGCAGGGATATTCACCATTA
TCGTTTCAGACCCACCTCCCAACCCCGAGGGGACCCGACAGGCCCGAAGGAATAGAAGAAGAAGGTGGAG
AGAGAGACAGAGACAGATCCATTCGATTAGTGAACGGATCTCGACGGTATCGGTTAACTTTTAAAAGAAA
AGGGGGGATTGGGGGGTACAGTGCAGGGGAAAGAATAGTAGACATAATAGCAACAGACATACAAACTAAA
GAATTACAAAAACAAATTACAAAAATTCAAAATTTTATCGATCACGAGACTAGCCTCGAAATTCGAGCTA
GCTGCAGAGGCTCCGGTGCCCGTCAGTGGGCAGAGCGCACATCGCCCACAGTCCCCGAGAAGTTGGGGGG
AGGGGTCGGCAATTGAACCGGTGCCTAGAGAAGGTGGCGCGGGGTAAACTGGGAAAGTGATGTCGTGTAC
TGGCTCCGCCTTTTTCCCGAGGGTGGGGGAGAACCGTATATAAGTGCAGTAGTCGCCGTGAACGTTCTTT
TTCGCAACGGGTTTGCCGCCAGAACACAGGATCTGCCGCCACCATGGGCGTATACCCCTACGACGTGCCC
GACTACGCCCCCGGGCCCCCTAAGAAAAAGAGGAAGGTGAAG
[354 nt withheld, positions 2283-2636]
AAGAAGACCATCCCCAACAACCTGGTGGAGAACTACCTGACCCCCATGAGCCTGGCCTACTGGTTCATGG
ACGACGGCGGCAAGTGGGACTACAACAAGAACAGCACCAACAAGAGCATCGTGCTGAACACCCAGAGCTT
CACCTTCGAGGAGGTGGAGTACCTGGTGAAGGGCCTGAGGAACAAGTTCCAGCTGAACTGCTACGTGAAG
ATCAACAAGAACAAGCCCATCATCTACATCGACAGCATGAGCTACCTGATCTTCTACAACCTGATCAAGC
CCTACCTGATCCCCCAGATGATGTACAAGCTGCCCAACACCATCAGCAGCGAGACCTTCCTGAAGGGCGG
CGGCGGATCCGGTGAGGGCAGAGGAAGTCTTCTAACATGCGGTGACGTGGAGGAGAATCCGGGCCCCATG
AGCGAGCTGATTAAGGAGAACATGCACATGAAGCTGTACATGGAGGGCACCGTGGACAACCATCACTTCA
AGTGCACATCCGAGGGCGAAGGCAAGCCCTACGAGGGCACCCAGACCATGAGAATCAAGGTGGTCGAGGG
CGGCCCTCTCCCCTTCGCCTTCGACATCCTGGCTACTAGCTTCCTCTACGGCAGCAAGACCTTCATCAAC
CACACCCAGGGCATCCCCGACTTCTTCAAGCAGTCCTTCCCTGAGGGCTTCACATGGGAGAGAGTCACCA
CATACGAAGACGGGGGCGTGCTGACCGCTACCCAGGACACCAGCCTCCAGGACGGCTGCCTCATCTACAA
CGTCAAGATCAGAGGGGTGAACTTCACATCCAACGGCCCTGTGATGCAGAAGAAAACACTCGGCTGGGAG
GCCTTCACCGAGACGCTGTACCCCGCTGACGGCGGCCTGGAAGGCAGAAACGACATGGCCCTGAAGCTCG
TGGGCGGGAGCCATCTGATCGCAAACATCAAGACCACATATAGATCCAAGAAACCCGCTAAGAACCTCAA
GATGCCTGGCGTCTACTATGTGGACTACAGACTGGAAAGAATCAAGGAGGCCAACAACGAGACCTACGTC
GAGCAGCACGAGGTGGCAGTGGCCAGATACTGCGACCTCCCTAGCAAACTGGGGCACAAGCTTAATTGAT
TCTAGAGTCGACAATCAACCTCTGGATTACAAAATTTGTGAAAGATTGACTGGTATTCTTAACTATGTTG
CTCCTTTTACGCTATGTGGATACGCTGCTTTAATGCCTTTGTATCATGCTATTGCTTCCCGTATGGCTTT
CATTTTCTCCTCCTTGTATAAATCCTGGTTGCTGTCTCTTTATGAGGAGTTGTGGCCCGTTGTCAGGCAA
CGTGGCGTGGTGTGCACTGTGTTTGCTGACGCAACCCCCACTGGTTGGGGCATTGCCACCACCTGTCAGC
TCCTTTCCGGGACTTTCGCTTTCCCCCTCCCTATTGCCACGGCGGAACTCATCGCCGCCTGCCTTGCCCG
CTGCTGGACAGGGGCTCGGCTGTTGGGCACTGACAATTCCGTGGTGTTGTCGGGGAAGCTGACGTCCTTT
CCATGGCTGCTCGCCTGTGTTGCCACCTGGATTCTGCGCGGGACGTCCTTCTGCTACGTCCCTTCGGCCC
TCAATCCAGCGGACCTTCCTTCCCGCGGCCTGCTGCCGGCTCTGCGGCCTCTTCCGCGTCTTCGCCTTCG
CCCTCAGACGAGTCGGATCTCCCTTTGGGCCGCCTCCCCGCCTGGAATTCGAGCTCGGTACCTTTAAGAC
CAATGACTTACAAGGCAGCTGTAGATCTTAGCCACTTTTTAAAAGAAAAGGGGGGACTGGAAGGGCTAAT
TCACTCCCAACGAAGACAAGATCTGCTTTTTGCTTGTACTGGGTCTCTCTGGTTAGACCAGATCTGAGCC
TGGGAGCTCTCTGGCTAACTAGGGAACCCACTGCTTAAGCCTCAATAAAGCTTGCCTTGAGTGCTTCAAG
TAGTGTGTGCCCGTCTGTTGTGTGACTCTGGTAACTAGAGATCCCTCAGACCCTTTTAGTCAGTGTGGAA
AATCTCTAGCAGTAGTAGTTCATGTCATCTTATTATTCAGTATTTATAACTTGCAAAGAAATGAATATCA
GAGAGTGAGAGGAACTTGTTTATTGCAGCTTATAATGGTTACAAATAAAGCAATAGCATCACAAATTTCA
CAAATAAAGCATTTTTTTCACTGCATTCTAGTTGTGGTTTGTCCAAACTCATCAATGTATCTTATCATGT
CTGGCTCTAGCTATCCCGCCCCTAACTCCGCCCATCCCGCCCCTAACTCCGCCCAGTTCCGCCCATTCTC
CGCCCCATGGCTGACTAATTTTTTTTATTTATGCAGAGGCCGAGGCCGCCTCGGCCTCTGAGCTATTCCA
GAAGTAGTGAGGAGGCTTTTTTGGAGGCCTAGGGACGTACCCAATTCGCCCTATAGTGAGTCGTATTACG
CGCGCTCACTGGCCGTCGTTTTACAACGTCGTGACTGGGAAAACCCTGGCGTTACCCAACTTAATCGCCT
TGCAGCACATCCCCCTTTCGCCAGCTGGCGTAATAGCGAAGAGGCCCGCACCGATCGCCCTTCCCAACAG
TTGCGCAGCCTGAATGGCGAATGGG
[124 nt withheld, positions 5252-5375]
C
[91 nt withheld, positions 5377-5467]
A
[49 nt withheld, positions 5469-5517]
CCTTTGACGTTGGAGTCCACGTTCTTT
[37 nt withheld, positions 5545-5581]
ACCCTATCTCGGTCTATTCTTTTGATTTATAAGGGATTTTGCCGATTTCGGCCTATTGGTTAAAAAATGA
GCTGATTTAACAAAAATTTAACGCGAATTTTAACAAAATATTAACGCTTACAATTTAGGTGGCACTTTTC
GGGGAAATGTGCGCGGAACCCCTATTTGTTTATTTTTCTAAATACATTCAAATATGTATCCGCTCATGAG
ACAATAACCCTGATAAATGCTTCAATAATATTGAAAAAGGAAGAGTATGAGTATTCAACATTTCCGTGTC
GCCCTTATTCCCTTTTTTGCGGCATTTTGCCTTCCTGTTTTTGCTCACCCAGAAACGCTGGTGAAAGTAA
AAGATGCTGAAGATCAGTTGGGTGCACGAGTGGGTTACATCGAACTGGATCTCAACAGCGGTAAGATCCT
TGAGAGTTTTCGCCCCGAAGAACGTTTTCCAATGATGAGCACTTTTAAAGTTCTGCTATGTGGCGCGGTA
TTATCCCGTATTGACGCCGGGCAAGAGCAACTCGGTCGCCGCATACACTATTCTCAGAATGACTTGGTTG
AGTACTCACCAGTCACAGAAAAGCATCTTACGGATGGCATGACAGTAAGAGAATTATGCAGTGCTGCCAT
AACCATGAGTGATAACACTGCGGCCAACTTACTTCTGACAACGATCGGAGGACCGAAGGAGCTAACCGCT
TTTTTGCACAACATGGGGGATCATGTAACTCGCCTTGATCGTTGGGAACCGGAGCTGAATGAAGCCATAC
CAAACGACGAGCGTGACACCACGATGCCTGTAGCAATGGCAACAACGTTGCGCAAACTATTAACTGGCGA
ACTACTTACTCTAGCTTCCCGGCAACAATTAATAGACTGGATGGAGGCGGATAAAGTTGCAGGACCACTT
CTGCGCTCGGCCCTTCCGGCTGGCTGGTTTATTGCTGATAAATCTGGAGCCGGTGAGCGTGGGTCTCGCG
GTATCATTGCAGCACTGGGGCCAGATGGTAAGCCCTCCCGTATCGTAGTTATCTACACGACGGGGAGTCA
GGCAACTATGGATGAACGAAATAGACAGATCGCTGAGATAGGTGCCTCACTGATTAAGCATTGGTAACTG
TCAGACCAAGTTTACTCATATATACTTTAGATTGATTTAAAACTTCATTTTTAATTTAAAAGGATCTAGG
TGAAGATCCTTTTTGATAATCTCATGACCAAAATCCCTTAACGTGAGTTTTCGTTCCACTGAGCGTCAGA
CCCCGTAGAAAAGATCAAAGGATCTTCTTGAGATCCTTTTTTTCTGCGCGTAATCTGCTGCTTGCAAACA
AAAAAACCACCGCTACCAGCGGTGGTTTGTTTGCCGGATCAAGAGCTACCAACTCTTTTTCCGAAGGTAA
CTGGCTTCAGCAGAGCGCAGATACCAAATACTGTTCTTCTAGTGTAGCCGTAGTTAGGCCACCACTTCAA
GAACTCTGTAGCACCGCCTACATACCTCGCTCTGCTAATCCTGTTACCAGTGGCTGCTGCCAGTGGCGAT
AAGTCGTGTCTTACCGGGTTGGACTCAAGACGATAGTTACCGGATAAGGCGCAGCGGTCGGGCTGAACGG
GGGGTTCGTGCACACAGCCCAGCTTGGAGCGAACGACCTACACCGAACTGAGATACCTACAGCGTGAGCT
ATGAGAAAGCGCCACGCTTCCCGAAGGGAGAAAGGCGGACAGGTATCCGGTAAGCGGCAGGGTCGGAACA
GGAGAGCGCACGAGGGAGCTTCCAGGGGGAAACGCCTGGTATCTTTATAGTCCTGTCGGGTTTCGCCACC
TCTGACTTGAGCGTCGATTTTTGTGATGCTCGTCAGGGGGGCGGAGCCTATGGAAAAACGCCAGCAACGC
GGCCTTTTTACGGTTCCTGGCCTTTTGCTGGCCTTTTGCTCACATGTTCTTTCCTGCGTTATCCCCTGAT
TCTGTGGATAACCGTATTACCGCCTTTGAGTGAGCTGATACCGCTCGCCGCAGCCGAACGACCGAGCGCA
GCGAGTCAGTGAGCGAGGAAGCGGAAGAGCGCCCAATACGCAAACCGCCTCTCCCCGCGCGTTGGCCGAT
TCATTAATGCAGCTGGCACGACAGGTTTCCCGACTGGAAAGCGGGCAGTGAGCGCAACGCAATTAATGTG
AGTTAGCTCACTCATTAGGCACCCCAGGCTTTACACTTTATGCTTCCGGCTCGTATGTTGTGTGGAATTG
TGAGCGGATAACAATTTCACACAGGAAACAGCTATGACCATGATTACGCCAAGCGCGCAATTAACCCTCA
CTAAAGGGAACAAAAGCTGGAGCTGCA
