>Addgene plasmid #32628 | pRRL.EF1a.HA.NLS.Sce(opt).T2A.BFP | addgene partial sequence | sequence record 39265 | mTagBFP-R 5'-gtgccctccatgtacagctt-3'
ATCCGCCGCCGCCCTTCAGGAAGGTCTCGCTGCTGATGGTGTTGGGCAGCTTGTACATCATCTGGGGGAT
CAGGTAGGGCTTGATCAGGTTGTAGAAGATCAGGTAGCTCATGCTGTCGATGTAGATGATGGGCTTGTTC
TTGTTGATCTTCACGTAGCAGTTCAGCTGGAACTTGTTCCTCAGGCCCTTCACCAGGTACTCCACCTCCT
CGAAGGTGAAGCTCT
