>Addgene plasmid #32628 | pRRL.EF1a.HA.NLS.Sce(opt).T2A.BFP | addgene partial sequence | sequence record 39817 | SV40pA-R 5'-GAAATTTGTGATGCTATTGC-3'
ATATTCATTTCTTTGCNAGTTATAAATACTGAATAATAAGATGACATGAACTACTACTGCTAGAGATTTT
CCACACTGACTAAAAGGGTCTGAGGGATCTCTAGTTACCAGAGTCACACAACAGACGGGCACACACTACT
TGAAGCACTCAAGGCAAGCTTTATTGAGGCTTAAGCAGTGGGTTCCCTAGTTAGCCAGAGAGCTCCCAGG
CTCAGATCTGGTCTAACCAGAGAGACCCAGTACAAGCAAAAAGCAGATCTTGTCTTCGTTGGGAGTGAAT
TAGCCCTTCCAGTCCCCCCTTTTCTTTTAAAAAGTGGCTAAGATCTACAGCTGCCTTGTAAGTCATTGGT
CTTAAAGGTACCGAGCTCGAATTCCAGGCGGGGAGGCGGCCCAAAGGGAGATCCGACTCGTCTGAGGGCG
AAGGCGAAGACGCGGAAGAGGCCGCAGAGCCGGCAGCAGGCCGCGGGAAGGAAGGTCCGCTGGATTGAGG
GCCGAAGGGACGTAGCAGAAGGACGTCCCGCGCAGAATCCAGGTGGCAACACAGGCGAGCAGCCATGGAA
AGGACGTCAGCTTCCCCGACAACACCACGGAATTGTCAGTGCCCAACAGCCGAGCCCCTGTCCAGCAGCG
GGCAAGGCAGGCGGCGATGAGTTCCGCCGTGGCAATAGGGAGGGGGAAAGCGAAAGTC
