>Addgene plasmid #32628 | pRRL.EF1a.HA.NLS.Sce(opt).T2A.BFP | addgene partial sequence | sequence record 39818 | T7 5'-TAATACGACTCACTATAGGG-3'
AAAAGCCTCCTCACTACTTCTGGAATAGCTCAGAGGCCGAGGCGGCCTCGGCCTCTGCATAAATAAAAAA
AATTAGTCAGCCATGGGGCGGAGAATGGGCGGAACTGGGCGGAGTTAGGGGCGGGATGGGCGGAGTTAGG
GGCGGGATAGCTAGAGCCAGACATGATAAGATACATTGATGAGTTTGGACAAACCACAACTAGAATGCAG
TGAAAAAAATGCTTTATTTGTGAAATTTGTGATGCTATTGCTTTATTTGTAACCATTATAAGCTGCAATA
AACAAGTTCCTCTCACTCTCTGATATTCATTTCTTTGCAAGTTATAAATACTGAATAATAAGATGACATG
AACTACTACTGCTAGAGATTTTCCACACTGACTAAAAGGGTCTGAGGGATCTCTAGTTACCAGAGTCACA
CAACAGACGGGCACACACTACTTGAAGCACTCAAGGCAAGCTTTATTGAGGCTTAAGCAGTGGGTTCCCT
AGTTAGCCAGAGAGCTCCCAGGCTCAGATCTGGTCTAACCAGAGAGACCCAGTACAAGCAAAAAGCAGAT
CTTGTCTTCGTTGGGAGTGAATTAGCCCTTCCAGTCCCCCCTTTTCTTTTAAAAAGTGGCTAAGATCTAC
AGCTGCCTTGTAAGTCATTGGTCTTAAAGGTACCGAGCTCGAATTCCAGGCGGGGAGGCGGCCCAAA
