>Addgene plasmid #32628 | pRRL.EF1a.HA.NLS.Sce(opt).T2A.BFP | addgene partial sequence | sequence record 41469 | pRRL-5 5'-aaccggtgcctagagaaggt-3'
GTCGTGTACTGGCTCCGCCTTTTTCCCGAGGGTGGGGGAGAACCGTATATAAGTGCAGTAGTCGCCGTGA
ACGTTCTTTTTCGCAACGGGTTTGCCGCCAGAACACAGGATCTGCCGCCACCATGGGCGTATACCCCTAC
GACGTGCCCGACTACGCCCCCGGGCCCCCTAAGAAAAAGAGGAAGGTGAAG
[354 nt withheld, positions 192-545]
AAGAAGACCATCCCCAACAACCTGGTGGAGAACTACCTGACCCCCATGAGCCTGGCCTACTGGTTCATGG
ACGACGGCGGCAAGTGGGACTACAACAAGAACAGCACCAACAAGAGCATCGTGCTGAACACCCAGAGCTT
CACCTTCGAGGAGGTGGAGTACCTGGTGAAGGGCCTGAGGAACAAGTTCCAGCTGAACTGCTACGTGAAG
ATCAACAAGAACAAGCCCATCATCTACATCGACAGCATGAGCTACCTGATCTTCTACAACCTGATCAAGC
CCTACCTGAT
